>Addgene plasmid #192250 | eIF3b sgRNA-2 PX459 plasmid | addgene full sequence | sequence record 381111 | Addgene NGS Result
GAGGGCCTATTTCCCATGATTCCTTCATATTTGCATATACGATACAAGGCTGTTAGAGAGATAATTGGAA
TTAATTTGACTGTAAACACAAAGATATTAGTACAAAATACGTGACGTAGAAAGTAATAATTTCTTGGGTA
GTTTGCAGTTTTAAAATTATGTTTTAAAATGGACTATCATATGCTTACCGTAACTTGAAAGTATTTCGAT
TTCTTGGCTTTATATATCTTGTGGAAAGGACGAAACACCGATCATTCCCCTCGGGAATCAGTTTTAGAGC
TAGAAATAGCAAGTTAAAATAAGGCTAGTCCGTTATCAACTTGAAAAAGTGGCACCGAGTCGGTGCTTTT
TTGTTTTAGAGCTAGAAATAGCAAGTTAAAATAAGGCTAGTCCGTTTTTAGCGCGTGCGCCAATTCTGCA
GACAAATGGCTCTAGAGGTACCCGTTACATAACTTACGGTAAATGGCCCGCCTGGCTGACCGCCCAACGA
CCCCCGCCCATTGACGTCAATAGTAACGCCAATAGGGACTTTCCATTGACGTCAATGGGTGGAGTATTTA
CGGTAAACTGCCCACTTGGCAGTACATCAAGTGTATCATATGCCAAGTACGCCCCCTATTGACGTCAATG
ACGGTAAATGGCCCGCCTGGCATTGTGCCCAGTACATGACCTTATGGGACTTTCCTACTTGGCAGTACAT
CTACGTATTAGTCATCGCTATTACCATGGTCGAGGTGAGCCCCACGTTCTGCTTCACTCTCCCCATCTCC
CCCCCCTCCCCACCCCCAATTTTGTATTTATTTATTTTTTAATTATTTTGTGCAGCGATGGGGGCGGGGG
GGGGGGGGGGGSGSGCGCSGGGGGGGGGGGGGGGGGGGGGGGGGGGGGGGGGGGSGRGGSGGRGRGGKGS
GGCGGCAGCCAATCAGAGCGGCGCGCTCCGAAAGTTTCCTTTTATGGCGAGGCGGCGGCGGCGGCGGCCC
TATAAAAAGCGAAGCGCGCGGCGGGCGGGAGTCGCTGCGCGCTGCCTTCGCCCCGTGCCCCGCTCCGCCG
CCGCCTCGCGCCGCCCGCCCCGGCTCTGACTGACCGCGTTACTCCCACAGGTGAGCGGGCGGGACGGCCC
TTCTCCTCCGGGCTGTAATTAGCTGAGCAAGAGGTAAGGGTTTAAGGGATGGTTGGTTGGTGGGGTATTA
ATGTTTAATTACCTGGAGCACCTGCCTGAAATCACTTTTTTTCAGGTTGGACCGGTGCCACCATGGACTA
TAAGGACCACGACGGAGACTACAAGGATCATGATATTGATTACAAAGACGATGACGATAAGATGGCCCCA
AAGAAGAAGCGGAAGGTCGGTATCCACGGAGTCCCAGCAGCCGACAAGAAGTACAGCATCGGCCTGGACA
TCGGCACCAACTCTGTGGGCTGGGCCGTGATCACCGACGAGTACAAGGTGCCCAGCAAGAAATTCAAGGT
GCTGGGCAACACCGACCGGCACAGCATCAAGAAGAACCTGATCGGAGCCCTGCTGTTCGACAGCGGCGAA
ACAGCCGAGGCCACCCGGCTGAAGAGAACCGCCAGAAGAAGATACACCAGACGGAAGAACCGGATCTGCT
ATCTGCAAGAGATCTTCAGCAACGAGATGGCCAAGGTGGACGACAGCTTCTTCCACAGACTGGAAGAGTC
CTTCCTGGTGGAAGAGGATAAGAAGCACGAGCGGCACCCCATCTTCGGCAACATCGTGGACGAGGTGGCC
TACCACGAGAAGTACCCCACCATCTACCACCTGAGAAAGAAACTGGTGGACAGCACCGACAAGGCCGACC
TGCGGCTGATCTATCTGGCCCTGGCCCACATGATCAAGTTCCGGGGCCACTTCCTGATCGAGGGCGACCT
GAACCCCGACAACAGCGACGTGGACAAGCTGTTCATCCAGCTGGTGCAGACCTACAACCAGCTGTTCGAG
GAAAACCCCATCAACGCCAGCGGCGTGGACGCCAAGGCCATCCTGTCTGCCAGACTGAGCAAGAGCAGAC
GGCTGGAAAATCTGATCGCCCAGCTGCCCGGCGAGAAGAAGAATGGCCTGTTCGGAAACCTGATTGCCCT
GAGCCTGGGCCTGACCCCCAACTTCAAGAGCAACTTCGACCTGGCCGAGGATGCCAAACTGCAGCTGAGC
AAGGACACCTACGACGACGACCTGGACAACCTGCTGGCCCAGATCGGCGACCAGTACGCCGACCTGTTTC
TGGCCGCCAAGAACCTGTCCGACGCCATCCTGCTGAGCGACATCCTGAGAGTGAACACCGAGATCACCAA
GGCCCCCCTGAGCGCCTCTATGATCAAGAGATACGACGAGCACCACCAGGACCTGACCCTGCTGAAAGCT
CTCGTGCGGCAGCAGCTGCCTGAGAAGTACAAAGAGATTTTCTTCGACCAGAGCAAGAACGGCTACGCCG
GCTACATTGACGGCGGAGCCAGCCAGGAAGAGTTCTACAAGTTCATCAAGCCCATCCTGGAAAAGATGGA
CGGCACCGAGGAACTGCTCGTGAAGCTGAACAGAGAGGACCTGCTGCGGAAGCAGCGGACCTTCGACAAC
GGCAGCATCCCCCACCAGATCCACCTGGGAGAGCTGCACGCCATTCTGCGGCGGCAGGAAGATTTTTACC
CATTCCTGAAGGACAACCGGGAAAAGATCGAGAAGATCCTGACCTTCCGCATCCCCTACTACGTGGGCCC
TCTGGCCAGGGGAAACAGCAGATTCGCCTGGATGACCAGAAAGAGCGAGGAAACCATCACCCCCTGGAAC
TTCGAGGAAGTGGTGGACAAGGGCGCTTCCGCCCAGAGCTTCATCGAGCGGATGACCAACTTCGATAAGA
ACCTGCCCAACGAGAAGGTGCTGCCCAAGCACAGCCTGCTGTACGAGTACTTCACCGTGTATAACGAGCT
GACCAAAGTGAAATACGTGACCGAGGGAATGAGAAAGCCCGCCTTCCTGAGCGGCGAGCAGAAAAAGGCC
ATCGTGGACCTGCTGTTCAAGACCAACCGGAAAGTGACCGTGAAGCAGCTGAAAGAGGACTACTTCAAGA
AAATCGAGTGCTTCGACTCCGTGGAAATCTCCGGCGTGGAAGATCGGTTCAACGCCTCCCTGGGCACATA
CCACGATCTGCTGAAAATTATCAAGGACAAGGACTTCCTGGACAATGAGGAAAACGAGGACATTCTGGAA
GATATAGTGTTGACTCTTACCCTCTTTGAAGATCGGGAAATGATTGAGGAAAGACTAAAAACATACGCTC
ACCTGTTCGACGATAAGGTTATGAAACAGTTAAAGAGGCGTCGCTATACGGGCTGGGGACGATTGTCGCG
GAAACTTATCAACGGGATAAGAGACAAGCAAAGTGGTAAAACTATTCTCGATTTTCTAAAGAGCGACGGC
TTCGCCAATAGGAACTTTATGCAGCTGATCCATGATGACTCTTTAACCTTCAAAGAGGATATACAAAAGG
CACAGGTTTCCGGACAAGGGGACTCATTGCACGAACATATTGCGAATCTTGCTGGTTCGCCAGCCATCAA
AAAGGGCATACTCCAGACAGTCAAAGTAGTGGATGAGCTAGTTAAGGTCATGGGACGTCACAAACCGGAA
AACATTGTAATCGAGATGGCACGCGAAAATCAAACGACTCAGAAGGGGCAAAAAAACAGTCGAGAGCGGA
TGAAGAGAATAGAAGAGGGTATTAAAGAACTGGGCAGCCAGATCTTAAAGGAGCATCCTGTGGAAAATAC
CCAATTGCAGAACGAGAAACTTTACCTCTATTACCTACAAAATGGAAGGGACATGTATGTTGATCAGGAA
CTGGACATAAACCGTTTATCTGATTACGACGTCGATCACATTGTACCCCAATCCTTTTTGAAGGACGATT
CAATCGACAATAAAGTGCTTACACGCTCGGATAAGAACCGAGGGAAAAGTGACAATGTTCCAAGCGAGGA
AGTCGTAAAGAAAATGAAGAACTATTGGCGGCAGCTCCTAAATGCGAAACTGATAACGCAAAGAAAGTTC
GATAACTTAACTAAAGCTGAGAGGGGTGGCTTGTCTGAACTTGACAAGGCCGGATTTATTAAACGTCAGC
TCGTGGAAACCCGCCAAATCACAAAGCATGTTGCACAGATACTAGATTCCCGAATGAATACGAAATACGA
CGAGAACGATAAGCTGATTCGGGAAGTCAAAGTAATCACTTTAAAGTCAAAATTGGTGTCGGACTTCAGA
AAGGATTTTCAATTCTATAAAGTTAGGGAGATAAATAACTACCACCATGCGCACGACGCTTATCTTAATG
CCGTCGTAGGGACCGCACTCATTAAGAAATACCCGAAGCTAGAAAGTGAGTTTGTGTATGGTGATTACAA
AGTTTATGACGTCCGTAAGATGATCGCGAAAAGCGAACAGGAGATAGGCAAGGCTACAGCCAAATACTTC
TTTTATTCTAACATTATGAATTTCTTTAAGACGGAAATCACTCTGGCAAACGGAGAGATACGCAAACGAC
CTTTAATTGAAACCAATGGGGAGACAGGTGAAATCGTATGGGATAAGGGCCGGGACTTCGCGACGGTGAG
AAAAGTTTTGTCCATGCCCCAAGTCAACATAGTAAAGAAAACTGAGGTGCAGACCGGAGGGTTTTCAAAG
GAATCGATTCTTCCAAAAAGGAATAGTGATAAGCTCATCGCTCGTAAAAAGGACTGGGACCCGAAAAAGT
ACGGTGGCTTCGTGAGCCCTACAGTTGCCTATTCTGTCCTAGTAGTGGCAAAAGTTGAGAAGGGAAAATC
CAAGAAACTGAAGTCAGTCAAAGAATTATTGGGGATAACGATTATGGAGCGCTCGTCTTTTGAAAAGAAC
CCCATCGACTTCCTTGAGGCGAAAGGTTACAAGGAAGTAAAAAAGGATCTCATAATTAAACTACCAAAGT
ATAGTCTGTTTGAGTTAGAAAATGGCCGAAAACGGATGTTGGCTAGCGCCGGAGAGCTTCAAAAGGGGAA
CGAACTCGCACTACCGTCTAAATACGTGAATTTCCTGTATTTAGCGTCCCATTACGAGAAGTTGAAAGGT
TCACCTGAAGATAACGAACAGAAGCAACTTTTTGTTGAGCAGCACAAACATTATCTCGACGAAATCATAG
AGCAAATTTCGGAATTCAGTAAGAGAGTCATCCTAGCTGATGCCAATCTGGACAAAGTATTAAGCGCATA
CAACAAGCACAGGGATAAACCCATACGTGAGCAGGCGGAAAATATTATCCATTTGTTTACTCTTACCAAC
CTCGGCGCTCCAGCCGCATTCAAGTATTTTGACACAACGATAGATCGCAAACAGTACAGATCTACCAAGG
AGGTGCTAGACGCGACACTGATTCACCAATCCATCACGGGATTATATGAAACTCGGATAGATTTGTCACA
GCTTGGGGGTGACAAAAGGCCGGCGGCCACGAAAAAGGCCGGCCAGGCAAAAAAGAAAAAGGAATTCGGC
AGTGGAGAGGGCAGAGGAAGTCTGCTAACATGCGGTGACGTCGAGGAGAATCCTGGCCCAATGACCGAGT
ACAAGCCCACGGTGCGCCTCGCCACCCGCGACGACGTCCCCAGGGCCGTACGCACCCTCGCCGCCGCGTT
CGCCGACTACCCCGCCACGCGCCACACCGTCGATCCGGACCGCCACATCGAGCGGGTCACCGAGCTGCAA
GAACTCTTCCTCACGCGCGTCGGGCTCGACATCGGCAAGGTGTGGGTCGCGGACGACGGCGCCGCGGTGG
CGGTCTGGACCACGCCGGAGAGCGTCGAAGCGGGGGCGGTGTTCGCCGAGATCGGCCCGCGCATGGCCGA
GTTGAGCGGTTCCCGGCTGGCCGCGCAGCAACAGATGGAAGGCCTCCTGGCGCCGCACCGGCCCAAGGAG
CCCGCGTGGTTCCTGGCCACCGTCGGAGTCTCGCCCGACCACCAGGGCAAGGGTCTGGGCAGCGCCGTCG
TGCTCCCCGGAGTGGAGGCGGCCGAGCGCGCCGGGGTGCCCGCCTTCCTGGAGACCTCCGCGCCCCGCAA
CCTCCCCTTCTACGAGCGGCTCGGCTTCACCGTCACCGCCGACGTCGAGGTGCCCGAAGGACCGCGCACC
TGGTGCATGACCCGCAAGCCCGGTGCCTGAGAATTCTAACTAGAGCTCGCTGATCAGCCTCGACTGTGCC
TTCTAGTTGCCAGCCATCTGTTGTTTGCCCCTCCCCCGTGCCTTCCTTGACCCTGGAAGGTGCCACTCCC
ACTGTCCTTTCCTAATAAAATGAGGAAATTGCATCGCATTGTCTGAGTAGGTGTCATTCTATTCTGGGGG
GTGGGGTGGGGCAGGACAGCAAGGGGGAGGATTGGGAAGAGAATAGCAGGCATGCTGGGGAGCGGCCGCA
GGAACCCCTAGTGATGGAGTTGGCCACTCCCTCTCTGCGCGCTCGCTCGCTCACTGAGGCCGGGCGACCA
AAGGTCGCCCGACGCCCGGGCTTTGCCCGGGCGGCCTCAGTGAGCGAGCGAGCGCGCAGCTGCCTGCAGG
GGCGCCTGATGCGGTATTTTCTCCTTACGCATCTGTGCGGTATTTCACACCGCATA
[95 nt withheld, positions 6637-6731]
T
[46 nt withheld, positions 6733-6778]
C
[141 nt withheld, positions 6780-6920]
CCTTTGACGTTGGAGTCCACGTTCTTT
[37 nt withheld, positions 6948-6984]
ACTCTATCTCGGGCTATTCTTTTGATTTATAAGGGATTTTGCCGATTTCGGTCTATTGGTTAAAAAATGA
GCTGATTTAACAAAAATTTAACGCGAATTTTAACAAAATATTAACGTTTACAATTTTATGGTGCACTCTC
AGTACAATCTGCTCTGATGCCGCATAGTTAAGCCAGCCCCGACACCCGCCAACACCCGCTGACGCGCCCT
GACGGGCTTGTCTGCTCCCGGCATCCGCTTACAGACAAGCTGTGACCGTCTCCGGGAGCTGCATGTGTCA
GAGGTTTTCACCGTCATCACCGAAACGCGCGAGACGAAAGGGCCTCGTGATACGCCTATTTTTATAGGTT
AATGTCATGATAATAATGGTTTCTTAGACGTCAGGTGGCACTTTTCGGGGAAATGTGCGCGGAACCCCTA
TTTGTTTATTTTTCTAAATACATTCAAATATGTATCCGCTCATGAGACAATAACCCTGATAAATGCTTCA
ATAATATTGAAAAAGGAAGAGTATGAGTATTCAACATTTCCGTGTCGCCCTTATTCCCTTTTTTGCGGCA
TTTTGCCTTCCTGTTTTTGCTCACCCAGAAACGCTGGTGAAAGTAAAAGATGCTGAAGATCAGTTGGGTG
CACGAGTGGGTTACATCGAACTGGATCTCAACAGCGGTAAGATCCTTGAGAGTTTTCGCCCCGAAGAACG
TTTTCCAATGATGAGCACTTTTAAAGTTCTGCTATGTGGCGCGGTATTATCCCGTATTGACGCCGGGCAA
GAGCAACTCGGTCGCCGCATACACTATTCTCAGAATGACTTGGTTGAGTACTCACCAGTCACAGAAAAGC
ATCTTACGGATGGCATGACAGTAAGAGAATTATGCAGTGCTGCCATAACCATGAGTGATAACACTGCGGC
CAACTTACTTCTGACAACGATCGGAGGACCGAAGGAGCTAACCGCTTTTTTGCACAACATGGGGGATCAT
GTAACTCGCCTTGATCGTTGGGAACCGGAGCTGAATGAAGCCATACCAAACGACGAGCGTGACACCACGA
TGCCTGTAGCAATGGCAACAACGTTGCGCAAACTATTAACTGGCGAACTACTTACTCTAGCTTCCCGGCA
ACAATTAATAGACTGGATGGAGGCGGATAAAGTTGCAGGACCACTTCTGCGCTCGGCCCTTCCGGCTGGC
TGGTTTATTGCTGATAAATCTGGAGCCGGTGAGCGTGGAAGCCGCGGTATCATTGCAGCACTGGGGCCAG
ATGGTAAGCCCTCCCGTATCGTAGTTATCTACACGACGGGGAGTCAGGCAACTATGGATGAACGAAATAG
ACAGATCGCTGAGATAGGTGCCTCACTGATTAAGCATTGGTAACTGTCAGACCAAGTTTACTCATATATA
CTTTAGATTGATTTAAAACTTCATTTTTAATTTAAAAGGATCTAGGTGAAGATCCTTTTTGATAATCTCA
TGACCAAAATCCCTTAACGTGAGTTTTCGTTCCACTGAGCGTCAGACCCCGTAGAAAAGATCAAAGGATC
TTCTTGAGATCCTTTTTTTCTGCGCGTAATCTGCTGCTTGCAAACAAAAAAACCACCGCTACCAGCGGTG
GTTTGTTTGCCGGATCAAGAGCTACCAACTCTTTTTCCGAAGGTAACTGGCTTCAGCAGAGCGCAGATAC
CAAATACTGTTCTTCTAGTGTAGCCGTAGTTAGGCCACCACTTCAAGAACTCTGTAGCACCGCCTACATA
CCTCGCTCTGCTAATCCTGTTACCAGTGGCTGCTGCCAGTGGCGATAAGTCGTGTCTTACCGGGTTGGAC
TCAAGACGATAGTTACCGGATAAGGCGCAGCGGTCGGGCTGAACGGGGGGTTCGTGCACACAGCCCAGCT
TGGAGCGAACGACCTACACCGAACTGAGATACCTACAGCGTGAGCTATGAGAAAGCGCCACGCTTCCCGA
AGGGAGAAAGGCGGACAGGTATCCGGTAAGCGGCAGGGTCGGAACAGGAGAGCGCACGAGGGAGCTTCCA
GGGGGAAACGCCTGGTATCTTTATAGTCCTGTCGGGTTTCGCCACCTCTGACTTGAGCGTCGATTTTTGT
GATGCTCGTCAGGGGGGCGGAGCCTATGGAAAAACGCCAGCAACGCGGCCTTTTTACGGTTCCTGGCCTT
TTGCTGGCCTTTTGCTCACATGT
Features (pLannotate 1.2.2; 17 found; start..end, strand, type, name):
      1..241     +  promoter       U6 promoter: RNA polymerase III promoter for human U6 snRNA
    271..346     +  misc_RNA       gRNA scaffold: guide RNA scaffold for the Streptococcus pyogenes CRISPR/Cas9 system
    353..396     +  misc_RNA       gRNA scaffold (fragment): guide RNA scaffold for the Streptococcus pyogenes CRISPR/Cas9 system
    443..728     +  enhancer       CMV enhancer: human cytomegalovirus immediate early enhancer; contains an 18-bp deletion relative to the standard CMV enhancer
   1008..1235    +  intron         hybrid intron: hybrid between chicken β-actin (CBA) and minute virus of mice (MMV) introns (Gray et al., 2011)
   1373..2974    +  CDS            Cas9(N): N-terminal portion of Streptococcus pyogenes Cas9 (Zetsche et al., 2015)
   5474..5521    +  CDS            nucleoplasmin NLS: bipartite nuclear localization signal from nucleoplasmin
   5591..6190    +  CDS            PuroR (fragment): puromycin N-acetyltransferase; pac from Streptomyces; confers resistance to puromycin
   6224..6335    +  polyA_signal   bGH poly(A) signal: bovine growth hormone polyadenylation signal
   6440..6580    +  repeat_region  AAV2 ITR: inverted terminal repeat of adeno-associated virus serotype 2 inverted
   6585..6636    -  misc_feature   bom (fragment): basis of mobility region from pBR322
   6655..7110    +  rep_origin     f1 ori (sequence partly withheld): f1 bacteriophage origin of replication; arrow indicates direction of (+) strand synthesis
   7111..7160    -  misc_feature   bom (fragment): basis of mobility region from pBR322
   7262..7297    -  CDS            rop (fragment): Rop protein, which maintains plasmids at low copy number; rop
   7392..7496    +  promoter       AmpR promoter: bla
   7497..8357    +  CDS            AmpR: β-lactamase; bla; confers resistance to ampicillin, carbenicillin, and related antibiotics
   8528..9116    +  rep_origin     ori: high-copy-number ColE1/pMB1/pBR322/pUC origin of replication
