[The description below was written by a language model from this plasmid's Addgene catalogue record and pLannotate feature annotations shown in this document.]
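Description:
eIF3b sgRNA-2 PX459 plasmid is an all-in-one mammalian CRISPR expression vector of about 9.2 kb. It is built on a PX459-type backbone that the record names as Px459VQR, which suggests the VQR PAM-variant of Streptococcus pyogenes Cas9, although the feature table does not confirm the variant residues. In bacteria the plasmid replicates from a high-copy ColE1/pUC-type origin and is selected with ampicillin through the bla gene. An f1 phage origin is also present. The small bom and rop fragments and the single AAV2 ITR in the annotation appear to be backbone remnants, not functional modules.

The insert is a 20-nt guide cloned through the BbsI sites between the human U6 RNA polymerase III promoter and the S. pyogenes gRNA scaffold. It directs Cas9 to the human EIF3B locus close to the stop codon. A second cassette is driven by a CMV enhancer followed by a hybrid chicken β-actin/MVM intron. The core promoter was not separately annotated, and only the N-terminal part of the Cas9 coding region was labelled by the annotation software. The open span running to a nucleoplasmin NLS is consistent with a full-length Cas9. A puromycin N-acetyltransferase gene follows the NLS and ends in a bGH polyadenylation signal. In PX459 designs this gene is normally linked to Cas9 through a 2A peptide, though no 2A is annotated here. It allows transient puromycin enrichment of transfected mammalian cells.

A cut site next to the stop codon fits C-terminal editing of endogenous eIF3b, such as knock-in tagging. The record itself states only that the plasmid expresses this sgRNA.
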