Addgene plasmid #192250: eIF3b sgRNA-2 PX459 plasmid
Purpose: expressing sgRNA-2 targeting eIF3b locus closed to stop coden
Depositing lab: Dieter Wolf. Depositing organization: Xiamen University. Publication: eIF3 mRNA selectivity profiling reveals eIF3k as a cancer-relevant regulator of ribosome content. Duan H, Zhang S, Zarai Y, Ollinger R, Wu Y, Sun L, Hu C, He Y, Tian G, Rad R, Kong X, Cheng Y, Tuller T, Wolf DA. EMBO J. 2023 Jun 15;42(12):e112362. doi: 10.15252/embj.2022112362. Epub 2023 May 8. PubMed 37155573.
Backbone
  Vector backbone: Px459VQR(Plasmid #101718)
  Vector type: Mammalian Expression, CRISPR
  Selectable markers: Puromycin
Growth in bacteria
  Bacterial resistance: Ampicillin, 100 μg/mL
  Growth temperature: 37°C
  Growth strain: DH5alpha
  Copy number: High Copy
Gene/Insert
  Gene/Insert name: sgRNA-2 targeting eIF3b locus closed to stop coden
  gRNA/shRNA sequence: ATCATTCCCCTCGGGAATCA
  Species: H. sapiens (human)
  Insert size (bp): 20
  Entrez Gene: EIF3B (a.k.a. EIF3-ETA, EIF3-P110, EIF3-P116, EIF3S9, PRT1)
  Cloning method: Restriction Enzyme; 5′ cloning site BbsI (unknown if destroyed); 3′ cloning site BbsI (unknown if destroyed)
  Sequencing primers: 5′ hU6-F_GAGGGCCTATTTCCCATGATT
Terms and licenses: Academic/Nonprofit Terms; Industry Terms: Not Available to Industry
Depositor comments: Please visit https://www.biorxiv.org/content/10.1101/2022.08.28.505560v2 for bioRxiv preprint.
How to cite: eIF3b sgRNA-2 PX459 plasmid was a gift from Dieter Wolf (Addgene plasmid # 192250 ; http://n2t.net/addgene:192250 ; RRID:Addgene_192250)
